Addgene plasmid #188554: pMpGE010-gR085
Purpose: Binary vector for CRISPR/Cas9 targeted to MpIGPD in Marchantia polymorpha (for Agrobacterium-mediated genetic transformation)
Depositing lab: Yutaka Kodama. Depositing organization: Utsunomiya University. Publication: Selection of a histidine auxotrophic Marchantia polymorpha strain with an auxotrophic selective marker. Fukushima T, Kodama Y. Plant Biotechnol (Tokyo). 2022 Dec 25;39(4):345-354. doi: 10.5511/plantbiotechnology.22.0810a. Epub 2022 Nov 26. PubMed 37283617.
Backbone
  Vector backbone: pMpGE010
  Vector type: CRISPR ; Entry Vector
Growth in bacteria
  Bacterial resistance: Spectinomycin, 50 μg/mL
  Growth temperature: 37°C
  Growth strain: DH5alpha
  Copy number: Unknown
Gene/Insert
  Gene/Insert name: gR085
  gRNA/shRNA sequence: cctgctgcgatcacacaatggtt
  Species: M. polymorpha
Terms and licenses: Academic/Nonprofit Terms; Industry Terms: Not Available to Industry
How to cite: pMpGE010-gR085 was a gift from Yutaka Kodama (Addgene plasmid # 188554 ; http://n2t.net/addgene:188554 ; RRID:Addgene_188554)
