[The description below was written by a language model from this plasmid's Addgene catalogue record and pLannotate feature annotations shown in this document.]
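Description:
pMpGE010-gR085 is a binary T-DNA vector of about 16.7 kb, built on the pMpGE010 backbone, for CRISPR/Cas9 mutagenesis of the MpIGPD gene in the liverwort Marchantia polymorpha by Agrobacterium-mediated transformation. Outside the T-DNA borders, the backbone carries a ColE1/pMB1-type origin with a bom site for propagation in E. coli. It also carries the pVS1 oriV, RepA and StaA functions, which allow replication and stable maintenance in Agrobacterium. Bacterial selection is with spectinomycin, provided by an aadA (SmR) gene.

Between the nopaline-type right and left border repeats sit three functional units. The first is a Streptococcus pyogenes Cas9 coding sequence flanked by attB1 and attB2 sites. It is followed by a short region annotated as an RBCS fragment, which may belong to a 3′ terminator region, although the record does not say so. The promoter driving Cas9 is not annotated in the feature table. The second unit is a separate attB1/attB2-flanked segment containing the gR085 guide joined to the S. pyogenes gRNA scaffold, with a NOS terminator downstream. The attB sites indicate that the guide cassette was introduced by Gateway recombination, and the promoter driving the guide is likewise not annotated. The third unit is a plant selection cassette in which an enhanced CaMV 35S promoter drives hygromycin phosphotransferase, terminated by the CaMV poly(A) signal, so that transformed plants can be selected on hygromycin. Residual lacZα and lac promoter elements are leftovers of the cloning region.

According to the associated publication title, the construct was used in work on selecting a histidine-auxotrophic Marchantia strain for use with an auxotrophic selective marker.
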