Features (pLannotate 1.2.2; 27 found; start..end, strand, type, name):
     54..78      -  misc_feature   RB T-DNA repeat: right border repeat from nopaline C58 T-DNA
    144..298     -  CDS            lacZα (fragment): LacZα fragment of β-galactosidase; lacZ fragment
   2057..2081    +  protein_bind   attB1: mutant version of attB; recombination site for the Gateway® BP reaction BP Clonase™
   2102..6205    +  CDS            cas9: CAS9_STRP1 - Also known as csn1 From Streptococcus pyogenes serotype M1.
   6240..6347    +  CDS            RBCS1 (fragment): RBS1_SPIOL - Also known as RBCS. Experimental evidence at protein level: Swiss-Prot protein existence level 1. RuBisCO catalyzes two reactions: the carboxylation of D- ribulose 1,5-bisphosphate, the primary event in carbon dioxide fixation, as well as the oxidative fragmentation of the pentose substrate. Both reactions occur simultaneously and in competition at the same active site. Although the small subunit is not catalytic it is essential for maximal activity. From Spinacia oleracea (Spinach).
   6741..6765    -  protein_bind   attB2: mutant version of attB; recombination site for the Gateway® BP reaction BP Clonase™
   6794..6818    +  protein_bind   attB1: mutant version of attB; recombination site for the Gateway® BP reaction BP Clonase™
   7371..7446    +  misc_RNA       gRNA scaffold: guide RNA scaffold for the Streptococcus pyogenes CRISPR/Cas9 system
   7488..7512    -  protein_bind   attB2: mutant version of attB; recombination site for the Gateway® BP reaction BP Clonase™
   7552..7804    +  terminator     NOS terminator: nopaline synthase terminator and poly(A) signal
   7859..7881    -  protein_bind   lac operator (fragment): The lac repressor binds to the lac operator to inhibit transcription in E. coli. This inhibition can be relieved by adding lactose or isopropyl-β-D-thiogalactopyranoside (IPTG). lac repressor encoded by lacI
   7885..7915    -  promoter       lac promoter: promoter for the E. coli lac operon
   7930..7951    -  protein_bind   CAP binding site: CAP binding activates transcription in the presence of cAMP. E. coli catabolite activator protein
   8036..8210    -  polyA_signal   CaMV poly(A) signal: cauliflower mosaic virus polyadenylation signal
   8251..9276    -  CDS            HygR: hygromycin B phosphotransferase confers resistance to hygromycin
   9343..10019   -  promoter       CaMV 35S promoter (enhanced): cauliflower mosaic virus 35S promoter with a duplicated enhancer region
  10214..10238   -  misc_feature   LB T-DNA repeat: left border repeat from nopaline C58 T-DNA
  10497..10520   +  promoter       Pc promoter (fragment): intI1 (promoter lies within the coding sequence); class 1 integron promoter
  10696..10752   +  CDS            GmR (fragment): gentamycin acetyltransferase; aacC1; confers resistance to gentamycin
  10763..11550   +  CDS            SmR (fragment): aminoglycoside adenylyltransferase (Murphy, 1985); aadA; confers resistance to spectinomycin and streptomycin
  11796..12384   +  rep_origin     ori: high-copy-number ColE1/pMB1/pBR322/pUC origin of replication
  12570..12710   -  misc_feature   bom: basis of mobility region from pBR322
  12812..12851   -  CDS            rop (fragment): Rop protein, which maintains plasmids at low copy number; rop
  13054..13248   -  rep_origin     pVS1 oriV: origin of replication for the Pseudomonas plasmid pVS1 (Heeb et al., 2000)
  13314..14387   -  CDS            pVS1 RepA: replication protein from the Pseudomonas plasmid pVS1 (Heeb et al., 2000)
  14816..15445   -  CDS            pVS1 StaA: stability protein from the Pseudomonas plasmid pVS1 (Heeb et al., 2000)
  16005..16406   -  CDS            Y4CG_SINFN (fragment): Protein inferred from homology: Swiss-Prot protein existence level 3. From Sinorhizobium fredii (strain NBRC 101917 / NGR234).
>Addgene plasmid #188554 | pMpGE010-gR085 | addgene full sequence | sequence record 373571 | Addgene NGS Result
TTTCACGCCCTTTTAAATATCCGATTATTCTAATAAACGCTCTTTTCTCTTAGGTTTACCCGCCAATATA
TCCTGTCAAACACTGATAGTTTAAACTGAAGGCGGGAAACGACAATCTGATCCAAGCTCAAGCTGCTCTA
GCATTCGCCATTCAGGCTGCGCAACTGTTGGGAAGGGCGATCGGTGCGGGCCTCTTCGCTATTACGCCAG
CTGGCGAAAGGGGGATGTGCTGCAAGGCGATTAAGTTGGGTAACGCCAGGGTTTTCCCAGTCACGACGTT
GTAAAACGACGGCCAGTGCCAAGCTTGGCCCGGGCAAATGAGTCACACACATTGTTGAGAGACATATCAA
AATAACTCAATTGTAAGGTAAGTTGATAGATTTCCCAGTTAAATGCATTATTTTAACAATATTTGTATCT
CAAATTTTCAAAATCATATCAAATTTGCAGATCTTGATGATGATTCACAACTCTGTCTTCGATTTTTGAT
TGTTAACGGGTATCGATATTTGGGTAACTTAAAAAGAATTTGCTAAAGATCTTAAAAAACAGATTAAAAA
AACCTTTCAAAATAGCTAATCCTTTAAATCCGTTTCACAATATAATGCTCATTGATGATAATCGAAAAGA
TTCCATTTTAAAGTGCATATAAATTGCTTAATTATCTCTTTCTGTCTCGTAATATTTTGTTCTCTCCTAT
TGGATCGGACCCGCATCTTCTCGATCAGTTCACTATACTAATATTTGGTCAACTTCAAGAGAGATTAGAA
CTTCGTTCTCCAAAGTGTAAAGGCCGACAAGCAGAAAAGGAAACTTCAATCAGAAGCCTTCTAGGTTTTC
CCGCGTCCCAAAAAGCGAAGGGAGGACGGGGAGGACGGTGAGGCCAGAAGAAGAAAGCAACAGTAAAATC
TCATGTGATTGCGTGCATGTCATGGATCTATGGGATGCTAGTCCACCGTTTGGAAGTATGTGCAGAAGGA
GAAAGGCGCGGGAGGCCAAAAGCGACTTCGGCCACCTCTCTACTTTCTAGAAAGTTTGCTCGCAGCTTGT
AATAAGCGCGGAAAAGGTACTCGAAAAACCGGAGCAATCGGTGTGGTATCAGCAGTCGGGTTCGCTAAAC
CTACGTCTTCTTATTTTGGAATGTTAAATTGAAAGGGCGTGCCGGCCCTAAGCACGGACGATGTGACAGA
CGGAGGAGTGTGAGCAATTCGGATGACGATGCTGGCCGGCAGTCACGACAAAGAGTCCGAAGGGGCATGG
ACAGGGCAATATATAAATGGAAAAGAGGCTTTGAATATTCCTAACCCTTCGTCGTCGGCCTCCCAACTTG
CCCTCGCATGCTGAATTGGCCGCCTATCTGCGAATGGCCGGCCGCCGACCCTAAGTCGCAATAACTTGAA
CGGAGCCGATGCAAAGTCCTTATCGAACGCTCGTTATTATAAACGGGGCAGACCTAGGTATTTAATTATA
TCAAAACCCTCCGCAATTTCGCTAATCATTCCCTAATTTCTTCTACTTTGGCGTCTAGTGCTGTGGTCGC
GCTTGCTCTCAAAGCTCGCTGGGAGGCAGTGGAGCGTCTGGCTTAAAATCGATCGCCGCAACCCTAGAGT
TCCTTTCACTTCTTTCTCTCTTGCGTGGAGAGCATCGACATCGAAGAGCTGCATCTTGTCTTCTGGTATG
CGCCTTGTGCCCTCGTCTCTGTACGTCGTTACGATTGCTCGATATTGTGATTGTCTAGACCTGAAACCCG
ACTGGAGCTTTTACGTGGTGTCGATTGGGGCCTCGAGCGAGTGATTTTTTAGGTTCGTTTTAGCCAAGTA
CATCCCACTTTGGTCAGTCCTGTTATCTCGGTAAGGTGTTCAGTTCGGTCTCTGGTGCGGAGGTGCCTCG
TAAGTTTCCTGCATGATAGATTTGTCTATCCTTGACTTGAAGAGGAGTCGAAGGTCAGCGAGGTTGGCTG
TGTGCTATGGACGTCGGTGCTCCTTGGTTCCGTGCTTCTATGGGTGTTGCCTCAACAGTATTGATGTGCC
TGCAGAAAGGTTGACTAGAGTTATCAACAAGTTTGTACAAAAAAGCAGGCTCCGCGGCCGCCCCCTTCAC
CATGGATAAGAAGTACTCTATCGGACTCGATATCGGAACTAACTCTGTGGGATGGGCTGTGATCACCGAT
GAGTACAAGGTGCCATCTAAGAAGTTCAAGGTTCTCGGAAACACCGATAGGCACTCTATCAAGAAAAACC
TTATCGGTGCTCTCCTCTTCGATTCTGGTGAAACTGCTGAGGCTACCAGACTCAAGAGAACCGCTAGAAG
AAGGTACACCAGAAGAAAGAACAGGATCTGCTACCTCCAAGAGATCTTCTCTAACGAGATGGCTAAAGTG
GATGATTCATTCTTCCACAGGCTCGAAGAGTCATTCCTCGTGGAAGAAGATAAGAAGCACGAGAGGCACC
CTATCTTCGGAAACATCGTTGATGAGGTGGCATACCACGAGAAGTACCCTACTATCTACCACCTCAGAAA
GAAGCTCGTTGATTCTACTGATAAGGCTGATCTCAGGCTCATCTACCTCGCTCTCGCTCACATGATCAAG
TTCAGAGGACACTTCCTCATCGAGGGTGATCTCAACCCTGATAACTCTGATGTGGATAAGTTGTTCATCC
AGCTCGTGCAGACCTACAACCAGCTTTTCGAAGAGAACCCTATCAACGCTTCAGGTGTGGATGCTAAGGC
TATCCTCTCTGCTAGGCTCTCTAAGTCAAGAAGGCTTGAGAACCTCATTGCTCAGCTCCCTGGTGAGAAG
AAGAACGGACTTTTCGGAAACTTGATCGCTCTCTCTCTCGGACTCACCCCTAACTTCAAGTCTAACTTCG
ATCTCGCTGAGGATGCAAAGCTCCAGCTCTCAAAGGATACCTACGATGATGATCTCGATAACCTCCTCGC
TCAGATCGGAGATCAGTACGCTGATTTGTTCCTCGCTGCTAAGAACCTCTCTGATGCTATCCTCCTCAGT
GATATCCTCAGAGTGAACACCGAGATCACCAAGGCTCCACTCTCAGCTTCTATGATCAAGAGATACGATG
AGCACCACCAGGATCTCACACTTCTCAAGGCTCTTGTTAGACAGCAGCTCCCAGAGAAGTACAAAGAGAT
TTTCTTCGATCAGTCTAAGAACGGATACGCTGGTTACATCGATGGTGGTGCATCTCAAGAAGAGTTCTAC
AAGTTCATCAAGCCTATCCTCGAGAAGATGGATGGAACCGAGGAACTCCTCGTGAAGCTCAATAGAGAGG
ATCTTCTCAGAAAGCAGAGGACCTTCGATAACGGATCTATCCCTCATCAGATCCACCTCGGAGAGTTGCA
CGCTATCCTTAGAAGGCAAGAGGATTTCTACCCATTCCTCAAGGATAACAGGGAAAAGATTGAGAAGATT
CTCACCTTCAGAATCCCTTACTACGTGGGACCTCTCGCTAGAGGAAACTCAAGATTCGCTTGGATGACCA
GAAAGTCTGAGGAAACCATCACCCCTTGGAACTTCGAAGAGGTGGTGGATAAGGGTGCTAGTGCTCAGTC
TTTCATCGAGAGGATGACCAACTTCGATAAGAACCTTCCAAACGAGAAGGTGCTCCCTAAGCACTCTTTG
CTCTACGAGTACTTCACCGTGTACAACGAGTTGACCAAGGTTAAGTACGTGACCGAGGGAATGAGGAAGC
CTGCTTTTTTGTCAGGTGAGCAAAAGAAGGCTATCGTTGATCTCTTGTTCAAGACCAACAGAAAGGTGAC
CGTGAAGCAGCTCAAAGAGGATTACTTCAAGAAAATCGAGTGCTTCGATTCAGTTGAGATTTCTGGTGTT
GAGGATAGGTTCAACGCATCTCTCGGAACCTACCACGATCTCCTCAAGATCATTAAGGATAAGGATTTCT
TGGATAACGAGGAAAACGAGGATATCTTGGAGGATATCGTTCTTACCCTCACCCTCTTTGAAGATAGAGA
GATGATTGAAGAAAGGCTCAAGACCTACGCTCATCTCTTCGATGATAAGGTGATGAAGCAGTTGAAGAGA
AGAAGATACACTGGTTGGGGAAGGCTCTCAAGAAAGCTCATTAACGGAATCAGGGATAAGCAGTCTGGAA
AGACAATCCTTGATTTCCTCAAGTCTGATGGATTCGCTAACAGAAACTTCATGCAGCTCATCCACGATGA
TTCTCTCACCTTTAAAGAGGATATCCAGAAGGCTCAGGTTTCAGGACAGGGTGATAGTCTCCATGAGCAT
ATCGCTAACCTCGCTGGATCTCCTGCAATCAAGAAGGGAATCCTCCAGACTGTGAAGGTTGTGGATGAGT
TGGTGAAGGTGATGGGAAGGCATAAGCCTGAGAACATCGTGATCGAAATGGCTAGAGAGAACCAGACCAC
TCAGAAGGGACAGAAGAACTCTAGGGAAAGGATGAAGAGGATCGAGGAAGGTATCAAAGAGCTTGGATCT
CAGATCCTCAAAGAGCACCCTGTTGAGAACACTCAGCTCCAGAATGAGAAGCTCTACCTCTACTACCTCC
AGAACGGAAGGGATATGTATGTGGATCAAGAGTTGGATATCAACAGGCTCTCTGATTACGATGTTGATCA
TATCGTGCCACAGTCATTCTTGAAGGATGATTCTATCGATAACAAGGTGCTCACCAGGTCTGATAAGAAC
AGGGGTAAGAGTGATAACGTGCCAAGTGAAGAGGTTGTGAAGAAAATGAAGAACTATTGGAGGCAGCTCC
TCAACGCTAAGCTCATCACTCAGAGAAAGTTCGATAACTTGACTAAGGCTGAGAGGGGAGGACTCTCTGA
ATTGGATAAGGCAGGATTCATCAAGAGGCAGCTTGTGGAAACCAGGCAGATCACTAAGCACGTTGCACAG
ATCCTCGATTCTAGGATGAACACCAAGTACGATGAGAACGATAAGTTGATCAGGGAAGTGAAGGTTATCA
CCCTCAAGTCAAAGCTCGTGTCTGATTTCAGAAAGGATTTCCAATTCTACAAGGTGAGGGAAATCAACAA
CTACCACCACGCTCACGATGCTTACCTTAACGCTGTTGTTGGAACCGCTCTCATCAAGAAGTATCCTAAG
CTCGAGTCAGAGTTCGTGTACGGTGATTACAAGGTGTACGATGTGAGGAAGATGATCGCTAAGTCTGAGC
AAGAGATCGGAAAGGCTACCGCTAAGTATTTCTTCTACTCTAACATCATGAATTTCTTCAAGACCGAGAT
TACCCTCGCTAACGGTGAGATCAGAAAGAGGCCACTCATCGAGACAAACGGTGAAACAGGTGAGATCGTG
TGGGATAAGGGAAGGGATTTCGCTACCGTTAGAAAGGTGCTCTCTATGCCACAGGTGAACATCGTTAAGA
AAACCGAGGTGCAGACCGGTGGATTCTCTAAAGAGTCTATCCTCCCTAAGAGGAACTCTGATAAGCTCAT
TGCTAGGAAGAAGGATTGGGACCCTAAGAAATACGGTGGTTTCGATTCTCCTACCGTGGCTTACTCTGTT
CTCGTTGTGGCTAAGGTTGAGAAGGGAAAGAGTAAGAAGCTCAAGTCTGTTAAGGAACTTCTCGGAATCA
CTATCATGGAAAGGTCATCTTTCGAGAAGAACCCAATCGATTTCCTCGAGGCTAAGGGATACAAAGAGGT
TAAGAAGGATCTCATCATCAAGCTCCCAAAGTACTCACTCTTCGAACTCGAGAACGGTAGAAAGAGGATG
CTCGCTTCTGCTGGTGAGCTTCAAAAGGGAAACGAGCTTGCTCTCCCATCTAAGTACGTTAACTTTCTTT
ACCTCGCTTCTCACTACGAGAAGTTGAAGGGATCTCCAGAAGATAACGAGCAGAAGCAACTTTTCGTTGA
GCAGCACAAGCACTACTTGGATGAGATCATCGAGCAGATCTCTGAGTTCTCTAAAAGGGTGATCCTCGCT
GATGCAAACCTCGATAAGGTGTTGTCTGCTTACAACAAGCACAGAGATAAGCCTATCAGGGAACAGGCAG
AGAACATCATCCATCTCTTCACCCTTACCAACCTCGGTGCTCCTGCTGCTTTCAAGTACTTCGATACAAC
CATCGATAGGAAGAGATACACCTCTACCAAAGAAGTGCTCGATGCTACCCTCATCCATCAGTCTATCACT
GGACTCTACGAGACTAGGATCGATCTCTCACAGCTCGGTGGTGATTCAAGGGCTGATCCTAAGAAGAAGA
GGAAGGTTTGAGGCGCGCCGAGCTCCAGGCCTCCCAGCTTTCGTCCGTATCATCGGTTTCGACAACGTTC
GTCAAGTTCAATGCATCAGTTTCATTGCCCACACACCAGAATCCTACTAAGTTTGAGTATTATGGCATTG
GAAAAGCTGTTTTCTTCTATCATTTGTTCTGCTTGTAATTTACTGTGTTCTTTCAGTTTTTGTTTTCGGA
CATCAAAATGCAAATGGATGGATAAGAGTTAATAAATGATATGGTCCTTTTGTTCATTCTCAAATTATTA
TTATCTGTTGTTTTTACTTTAATGGGTTGAATTTAAGTAAGAAAGGAACTAACAGTGTGATATTAAGGTG
CAATGTTAGACATATAAAACAGTCTTTCACCTCTCTTTGGTTATGTCTTGAATTGGTTTGTTTCTTCACT
TATCTGTGTAATCAAGTTTACTATGAGTCTATGATCAAGTAATTATGCAATCAAGTTAAGTACAGTATAG
GCTTAAGGGTGGGCGCGCCGACCCAGCTTTCTTGTACAAAGTGGTTGATAACAGCGGTTGACTAGAGTTA
TCAACAAGTTTGTACAAAAAAGCAGGCTCCGCGGCCGCCCCCTTGTAACGTGAGACTACTACACTCCTCA
ACGCAAGTTCTATCTCATATCTCTGCAAGAGCTTATTCCAAGAAACTTTCTTGTGCTTCTATGCATGCCC
AGGTACCTTAAGTCGCGCGCATAGTCACTTCACAGCCTTTTCAGTTCTCCCTTTGATGGCTCAGAGTGAC
GCAACTGCACAAAAATAAGAAAAAAGTCGAAGCGTCACGAGAGATGTATCCGGCTAGTTTCCTTGGAGTT
CGGATTGCTCTCTTTCTCTGTCTCCCCGAACCATATGGAATTTATGAACTGCTGTTCACTAGTCAGTCAC
TTGTTTCAGAACTTTTGAGTGGTCGATTTATCCACCTTCTTGTTTCTTCCTGGGTCCAGAATCTGACTTC
TTGAGACAACAAACAGTGCACAGTGGATCGAAGAATGACCACAGTTGAGACACGTGGCGCTGGCCTCATT
TATTGCACCATACGTTTAGTGAAGAACTGAATAATGGTGGATATAAAGCAGAGTTGCACCCAGCCTCTCG
CCTGCTGCGATCACACAATGGTTTTAGAGCTAGAAATAGCAAGTTAAAATAAGGCTAGTCCGTTATCAAC
TTGAAAAAGTGGCACCGAGTCGGTGCTTTTTTTCTAGTATCGGGAATTCTAAAGGGTGGGCGCGCCGACC
CAGCTTTCTTGTACAAAGTGGTTGATAACAGCGCTTAGAGGCTTAGAGCTCGAATTTCCCCGATCGTTCA
AACATTTGGCAATAAAGTTTCTTAAGATTGAATCCTGTTGCCGGTCTTGCGATGATTATCATATAATTTC
TGTTGAATTACGTTAAGCATGTAATAATTAACATGTAATGCATGACGTTATTTATGAGATGGGTTTTTAT
GATTAGAGTCCCGCAATTATACATTTAATACGCGATAGAAAACAAAATATAGCGCGCAAACTAGGATAAA
TTATCGCGCGCGGTGTCATCTATGTTACTAGATCGGGAATTGGTTCCGGAACCAATTCGTAATCATGTCA
TAGCTGTTTCCTGTGTGAAATTGTTATCCGCTCACAATTCCACACAACATACGAGCCGGAAGCATAAAGT
GTAAAGCCTGGGGTGCCTAATGAGTGAGCTAACTCACATTAGGCTGAATTAGGCGCGCCTATTTCTGAAT
TCAACACATTGCGGACGTTTTTAATGTACTGAATTAACGCCGAATTAATTCGGGGGATCTGGATTTTAGT
ACTGGATTTTGGTTTTAGGAATTAGAAATTTTATTGATAGAAGTATTTTACAAATACAAATACATACTAA
GGGTTTCTTATATGCTCAACACATGAGCGAAACCCTATAGGAACCCTAATTCCCTTATCTGGGAACTACT
CACACATTATTATGGAGAAACTCGAGCTTGTCGATCGACAGATCCCGGTCGGCATCTACTCTATTTCTTT
GCCCTCGGACGAGTGCTGGGGCGTCGGTTTCCACTATCGGCGAGTACTTCTACACAGCCATCGGTCCAGA
CGGCCGCGCTTCTGCGGGCGATTTGTGTACGCCCGACAGTCCCGGCTCCGGATCGGACGATTGCGTCGCA
TCGACCCTGCGCCCAAGCTGCATCATCGAAATTGCCGTCAACCAAGCTCTGATAGAGTTGGTCAAGACCA
ATGCGGAGCATATACGCCCGGAGTCGTGGCGATCCTGCAAGCTCCGGATGCCTCCGCTCGAAGTAGCGCG
TCTGCTGCTCCATACAAGCCAACCACGGCCTCCAGAAGAAGATGTTGGCGACCTCGTATTGGGAATCCCC
GAACATCGCCTCGCTCCAGTCAATGACCGCTGTTATGCGGCCATTGTCCGTCAGGACATTGTTGGAGCCG
AAATCCGCGTGCACGAGGTGCCGGACTTCGGGGCAGTCCTCGGCCCAAAGCATCAGCTCATCGAGAGCCT
GCGCGACGGACGCACTGACGGTGTCGTCCATCACAGTTTGCCAGTGATACACATGGGGATCAGCAATCGC
GCATATGAAATCACGCCATGTAGTGTATTGACCGATTCCTTGCGGTCCGAATGGGCCGAACCCGCTCGTC
TGGCTAAGATCGGCCGCAGCGATCGCATCCATAGCCTCCGCGACCGGTTGTAGAACAGCGGGCAGTTCGG
TTTCAGGCAGGTCTTGCAACGTGACACCCTGTGAACGGCGGGAGATGCAATAGGTCAGGCTCTCGCTAAA
CTCCCCAATGTCAAGCACTTCCGGAATCGGGAGCGCGGCCGATGCAAAGTGCCGATAAACATAACGATCT
TTGTAGAAACCATCGGCGCAGCTATTTACCCGCAGGACATATCCACGCCCTCCTACATCGAAGCTGAAAG
CACGAGATTCTTCGCCCTCCGAGAGCTGCATCAGGTCGGAGACGCTGTCGAACTTTTCGATCAGAAACTT
CTCGACAGACGTCGCGGTGAGTTCAGGCTTTTTCATATCTCATTGCCCCCCGGATCTGCGAAAGCTCGAG
AGAGATAGATTTGTAGAGAGAGACTGGTGATTTCAGCGTGTCCTCTCCAAATGAAATGAACTTCCTTATA
TAGAGGAAGGGTCTTGCGAAGGATAGTGGGATTGTGCGTCATCCCTTACGTCAGTGGAGATATCACATCA
ATCCACTTGCTTTGAAGACGTGGTTGGAACGTCTTCTTTTTCCACGATGCTCCTCGTGGGTGGGGGTCCA
TCTTTGGGACCACTGTCGGCAGAGGCATCTTGAACGATAGCCTTTCCTTTATCGCAATGATGGCATTTGT
AGGTGCCACCTTCCTTTTCTACTGTCCTTTTGATGAAGTGACAGATAGCTGGGCAATGGAATCCGAGGAG
GTTTCCCGATATTACCCTTTGTTGAAAAGTCTCAATAGCCCTTTGGTCTTCTGAGACTGTATCTTTGATA
TTCTTGGAGTAGACGAGAGTGTCGTGCTCCACCATGTTCACATCAATCCACTTGCTTTGAAGACGTGGTT
GGAACGTCTTCTTTTTCCACGATGCTCCTCGTGGGTGGGGGTCCATCTTTGGGACCACTGTCGGCAGAGG
CATCTTGAACGATAGCCTTTCCTTTATCGCAATGATGGCATTTGTAGGTGCCACCTTCCTTTTCTACTGT
CCTTTTGATGAAGTGACAGATAGCTGGGCAATGGAATCCGAGGAGGTTTCCCGATATTACCCTTTGTTGA
AAAGTCTCAATAGCCCTTTGGTCTTCTGAGACTGTATCTTTGATATTCTTGGAGTAGACGAGAGTGTCGT
GCTCCACCATGTTGGCAAGCTGCTCTAGCCAATACGCAAACCGAATTCAGAAATAAATTCAGCCTAATTC
GGCGTTAATTCAGTACATTAAAAACGTCCGCAATGTGTTATTAAGTTGTCTAAGCGTCAATTTGTTTACA
CCACAATATATCCTGCCACCAGCCAGCCAACAGCTCCCCGACCGGCAGCTCGGCACAAAATCACCACTCG
ATACAGGCAGCCCATCAGTCCGGGACGGCGTCAGCGGGAGAGCCGTTGTAAGGCGGCAGACTTTGCTCAT
GTTACCGATGCTATTCGGAAGAACGGCAACTAAGCTGCCGGGTTTGAAACACGGATGATCTCGCGGAGGG
TAGCATGTTGATTGTAACGATGACAGAGCGTTGCTGCCTGTGATCAATTCGGGCACGAACCCAGTGGACA
TAAGCCTGTTCGGTTCGTAAGCTGTAATGCAAGTAGCGTATGCGCTCACGCAACTGGTCCAGAACCTTGA
CCGAACGCAGCGGTGGTAACGGCGCAGTGGCGGTTTTCATGGCTTGTTATGACTGTTTTTTTGGGGTACA
GTCTATGCCTCGGGCATCCAAGCAGCAAGCGCGTTACGCCGTGGGTCGATGTTTGATGTTATGGAGCAGC
AACGATGTTACGCAGCAGGGCAGTCGCCCTAAAACAAAGTTAAACATCATGGGGGAAGCGGTGATCGCCG
AAGTATCGACTCAACTATCAGAGGTAGTTGGCGTCATCGAGCGCCATCTCGAACCGACGTTGCTGGCCGT
ACATTTGTACGGCTCCGCAGTGGATGGCGGCCTGAAGCCACACAGTGATATTGATTTGCTGGTTACGGTG
ACCGTAAGGCTTGATGAAACAACGCGGCGAGCTTTGATCAACGACCTTTTGGAAACTTCGGCTTCCCCTG
GAGAGAGCGAGATTCTCCGCGCTGTAGAAGTCACCATTGTTGTGCACGACGACATCATTCCGTGGCGTTA
TCCAGCTAAGCGCGAACTGCAATTTGGAGAATGGCAGCGCAATGACATTCTTGCAGGTATCTTCGAGCCA
GCCACGATCGACATTGATCTGGCTATCTTGCTGACAAAAGCAAGAGAACATAGCGTTGCCTTGGTAGGTC
CAGCGGCGGAGGAACTCTTTGATCCGGTTCCTGAACAGGATCTATTTGAGGCGCTAAATGAAACCTTAAC
GCTATGGAACTCGCCGCCCGACTGGGCTGGCGATGAGCGAAATGTAGTGCTTACGTTGTCCCGCATTTGG
TACAGCGCAGTAACCGGCAAAATCGCGCCGAAGGATGTCGCTGCCGACTGGGCAATGGAGCGCCTGCCGG
CCCAGTATCAGCCCGTCATACTTGAAGCTAGACAGGCTTATCTTGGACAAGAAGAAGATCGCTTGGCCTC
GCGCGCAGATCAGTTGGAAGAATTTGTCCACTACGTGAAAGGCGAGATCACCAAGGTAGTCGGCAAATAA
TGTCTAGCTAGAAATTCGTTCAAGCCGACGCCGCTTCGCGGCGCGGCTTAACTCAAGCGTTAGATGCACT
AAGCACATAATTGCTCACAGCCAAACTATCAGGTCAAGTCTGCTTTTATTATTTTTAAGCGTGCATAATA
AGCCCTACACAAATTGGGAGATATATCATGCATGACCAAAATCCCTTAACGTGAGTTTTCGTTCCACTGA
GCGTCAGACCCCGTAGAAAAGATCAAAGGATCTTCTTGAGATCCTTTTTTTCTGCGCGTAATCTGCTGCT
TGCAAACAAAAAAACCACCGCTACCAGCGGTGGTTTGTTTGCCGGATCAAGAGCTACCAACTCTTTTTCC
GAAGGTAACTGGCTTCAGCAGAGCGCAGATACCAAATACTGTCCTTCTAGTGTAGCCGTAGTTAGGCCAC
CACTTCAAGAACTCTGTAGCACCGCCTACATACCTCGCTCTGCTAATCCTGTTACCAGTGGCTGCTGCCA
GTGGCGATAAGTCGTGTCTTACCGGGTTGGACTCAAGACGATAGTTACCGGATAAGGCGCAGCGGTCGGG
CTGAACGGGGGGTTCGTGCACACAGCCCAGCTTGGAGCGAACGACCTACACCGAACTGAGATACCTACAG
CGTGAGCTATGAGAAAGCGCCACGCTTCCCGAAGGGAGAAAGGCGGACAGGTATCCGGTAAGCGGCAGGG
TCGGAACAGGAGAGCGCACGAGGGAGCTTCCAGGGGGAAACGCCTGGTATCTTTATAGTCCTGTCGGGTT
TCGCCACCTCTGACTTGAGCGTCGATTTTTGTGATGCTCGTCAGGGGGGCGGAGCCTATGGAAAAACGCC
AGCAACGCGGCCTTTTTACGGTTCCTGGCCTTTTGCTGGCCTTTTGCTCACATGTTCTTTCCTGCGTTAT
CCCCTGATTCTGTGGATAACCGTATTACCGCCTTTGAGTGAGCTGATACCGCTCGCCGCAGCCGAACGAC
CGAGCGCAGCGAGTCAGTGAGCGAGGAAGCGGAAGAGCGCCTGATGCGGTATTTTCTCCTTACGCATCTG
TGCGGTATTTCACACCGCATATGGTGCACTCTCAGTACAATCTGCTCTGATGCCGCATAGTTAAGCCAGT
ATACACTCCGCTATCGCTACGTGACTGGGTCATGGCTGCGCCCCGACACCCGCCAACACCCGCTGACGCG
CCCTGACGGGCTTGTCTGCTCCCGGCATCCGCTTACAGACAAGCTGTGACCGTCTCCGGGAGCTGCATGT
GTCAGAGGTTTTCACCGTCATCACCGAAACGCGCGAGGCAGGGTGCCTTGATGTGGGCGCCGGCGGTCGA
GTGGCGACGGCGCGGCTTGTCCGCGCCCTGGTAGATTGCCTGGCCGTAGGCCAGCCATTTTTGAGCGGCC
AGCGGCCGCGATAGGCCGACGCGAAGCGGCGGGGCGTAGGGAGCGCAGCGACCGAAGGGTAGGCGCTTTT
TGCAGCTCTTCGGCTGTGCGCTGGCCAGACAGTTATGCACAGGCCAGGCGGGTTTTAAGAGTTTTAATAA
GTTTTAAAGAGTTTTAGGCGGAAAAATCGCCTTTTTTCTCTTTTATATCAGTCACTTACATGTGTGACCG
GTTCCCAATGTACGGCTTTGGGTTCCCAATGTACGGGTTCCGGTTCCCAATGTACGGCTTTGGGTTCCCA
ATGTACGTGCTATCCACAGGAAAGAGACCTTTTCGACCTTTTTCCCCTGCTAGGGCAATTTGCCCTAGCA
TCTGCTCCGTACATTAGGAACCGGCGGATGCTTCGCCCTCGATCAGGTTGCGGTAGCGCATGACTAGGAT
CGGGCCAGCCTGCCCCGCCTCCTCCTTCAAATCGTACTCCGGCAGGTCATTTGACCCGATCAGCTTGCGC
ACGGTGAAACAGAACTTCTTGAACTCTCCGGCGCTGCCACTGCGTTCGTAGATCGTCTTGAACAACCATC
TGGCTTCTGCCTTGCCTGCGGCGCGGCGTGCCAGGCGGTAGAGAAAACGGCCGATGCCGGGATCGATCAA
AAAGTAATCGGGGTGAACCGTCAGCACGTCCGGGTTCTTGCCTTCTGTGATCTCGCGGTACATCCAATCA
GCTAGCTCGATCTCGATGTACTCCGGCCGCCCGGTTTCGCTCTTTACGATCTTGTAGCGGCTAATCAAGG
CTTCACCCTCGGATACCGTCACCAGGCGGCCGTTCTTGGCCTTCTTCGTACGCTGCATGGCAACGTGCGT
GGTGTTTAACCGAATGCAGGTTTCTACCAGGTCGTCTTTCTGCTTTCCGCCATCGGCTCGCCGGCAGAAC
TTGAGTACGTCCGCAACGTGTGGACGGAACACGCGGCCGGGCTTGTCTCCCTTCCCTTCCCGGTATCGGT
TCATGGATTCGGTTAGATGGGAAACCGCCATCAGTACCAGGTCGTAATCCCACACACTGGCCATGCCGGC
CGGCCCTGCGGAAACCTCTACGTGCCCGTCTGGAAGCTCGTAGCGGATCACCTCGCCAGCTCGTCGGTCA
CGCTTCGACAGACGGAAAACGGCCACGTCCATGATGCTGCGACTATCGCGGGTGCCCACGTCATAGAGCA
TCGGAACGAAAAAATCTGGTTGCTCGTCGCCCTTGGGCGGCTTCCTAATCGACGGCGCACCGGCTGCCGG
CGGTTGCCGGGATTCTTTGCGGATTCGATCAGCGGCCGCTTGCCACGATTCACCGGGGCGTGCTTCTGCC
TCGATGCGTTGCCGCTGGGCGGCCTGCGCGGCCTTCAACTTCTCCACCAGGTCATCACCCAGCGCCGCGC
CGATTTGTACCGGGCCGGATGGTTTGCGACCGCTCACGCCGATTCCTCGGGCTTGGGGGTTCCAGTGCCA
TTGCAGGGCCGGCAGACAACCCAGCCGCTTACGCCTGGCCAACCGCCCGTTCCTCCACACATGGGGCATT
CCACGGCGTCGGTGCCTGGTTGTTCTTGATTTTCCATGCCGCCTCCTTTAGCCGCTAAAATTCATCTACT
CATTTATTCATTTGCTCATTTACTCTGGTAGCTGCGCGATGTATTCAGATAGCAGCTCGGTAATGGTCTT
GCCTTGGCGTACCGCGTACATCTTCAGCTTGGTGTGATCCTCCGCCGGCAACTGAAAGTTGACCCGCTTC
ATGGCTGGCGTGTCTGCCAGGCTGGCCAACGTTGCAGCCTTGCTGCTGCGTGCGCTCGGACGGCCGGCAC
TTAGCGTGTTTGTGCTTTTGCTCATTTTCTCTTTACCTCATTAACTCAAATGAGTTTTGATTTAATTTCA
GCGGCCAGCGCCTGGACCTCGCGGGCAGCGTCGCCCTCGGGTTCTGATTCAAGAACGGTTGTGCCGGCGG
CGGCAGTGCCTGGGTAGCTCACGCGCTGCGTGATACGGGACTCAAGAATGGGCAGCTCGTACCCGGCCAG
CGCCTCGGCAACCTCACCGCCGATGCGCGTGCCTTTGATCGCCCGCGACACGACAAAGGCCGCTTGTAGC
CTTCCATCCGTGACCTCAATGCGCTGCTTAACCAGCTCCACCAGGTCGGCGGTGGCCCATATGTCGTAAG
GGCTTGGCTGCACCGGAATCAGCACGAAGTCGGCTGCCTTGATCGCGGACACAGCCAAGTCCGCCGCCTG
GGGCGCTCCGTCGATCACTACGAAGTCGCGCCGGCCGATGGCCTTCACGTCGCGGTCAATCGTCGGGCGG
TCGATGCCGACAACGGTTAGCGGTTGATCTTCCCGCACGGCCGCCCAATCGCGGGCACTGCCCTGGGGAT
CGGAATCGACTAACAGAACATCGGCCCCGGCGAGTTGCAGGGCGCGGGCTAGATGGGTTGCGATGGTCGT
CTTGCCTGACCCGCCTTTCTGGTTAAGTACAGCGATAACCTTCATGCGTTCCCCTTGCGTATTTGTTTAT
TTACTCATCGCATCATATACGCAGCGACCGCATGACGCAAGCTGTTTTACTCAAATACACATCACCTTTT
TAGACGGCGGCGCTCGGTTTCTTCAGCGGCCAAGCTGGCCGGCCAGGCCGCCAGCTTGGCATCAGACAAA
CCGGCCAGGATTTCATGCAGCCGCACGGTTGAGACGTGCGCGGGCGGCTCGAACACGTACCCGGCCGCGA
TCATCTCCGCCTCGATCTCTTCGGTAATGAAAAACGGTTCGTCCTGGCCGTCCTGGTGCGGTTTCATGCT
TGTTCCTCTTGGCGTTCATTCTCGGCGGCCGCCAGGGCGTCGGCCTCGGTCAATGCGTCCTCACGGAAGG
CACCGCGCCGCCTGGCCTCGGTGGGCGTCACTTCCTCGCTGCGCTCAAGTGCGCGGTACAGGGTCGAGCG
ATGCACGCCAAGCAGTGCAGCCGCCTCTTTCACGGTGCGGCCTTCCTGGTCGATCAGCTCGCGGGCGTGC
GCGATCTGTGCCGGGGTGAGGGTAGGGCGGGGGCCAAACTTCACGCCTCGGGCCTTGGCGGCCTCGCGCC
CGCTCCGGGTGCGGTCGATGATTAGGGAACGCTCGAACTCGGCAATGCCGGCGAACACGGTCAACACCAT
GCGGCCGGCCGGCGTGGTGGTGTCGGCCCACGGCTCTGCCAGGCTACGCAGGCCCGCGCCGGCCTCCTGG
ATGCGCTCGGCAATGTCCAGTAGGTCGCGGGTGCTGCGGGCCAGGCGGTCTAGCCTGGTCACTGTCACAA
CGTCGCCAGGGCGTAGGTGGTCAAGCATCCTGGCCAGCTCCGGGCGGTCGCGCCTGGTGCCGGTGATCTT
CTCGGAAAACAGCTTGGTGCAGCCGGCCGCGTGCAGTTCGGCCCGTTGGTTGGTCAAGTCCTGGTCGTCG
GTGCTGACGCGGGCATAGCCCAGCAGGCCAGCGGCGGCGCTCTTGTTCATGGCGTAATGTCTCCGGTTCT
AGTCGCAAGTATTCTACTTTATGCGACTAAAACACGCGACAAGAAAACGCCAGGAAAAGGGCAGGGCGGC
AGCCTGTCGCGTAACTTAGGACTTGTGCGACATGTCGTTTTCAGAAGACGGCTGCACTGAACGTCAGAAG
CCGACTGCACTATAGCAGCGGAGGGGTTGGATCAAAGTACTTTGATCCCGAGGGGAACCCTGTGGTTGGC
ATGCACATACAAATGGACGAACGGATAAACCT
